Addgene plasmid #23506: pDONR223-PRKY
Depositing lab: William Hahn & David Root. Depositing organization: Dana-Farber Cancer Institute. Publication: COT drives resistance to RAF inhibition through MAP kinase pathway reactivation. Johannessen CM, Boehm JS, Kim SY, Thomas SR, Wardwell L, Johnson LA, Emery CM, Stransky N, Cogdill AP, Barretina J, Caponigro G, Hieronymus H, Murray RR, Salehi-Ashtiani K, Hill DE, Vidal M, Zhao JJ, Yang X, Alkan O, Kim S, Harris JL, Wilson CJ, Myer VE, Finan PM, Root DE, Roberts TM, Golub T, Flaherty KT, Dummer R, Weber BL, Sellers WR, Schlegel R, Wargo JA, Hahn WC, Garraway LA. Nature. 2010 Dec 16;468(7326):968-72. doi: 10.1038/nature09627 PubMed 21107320.
Backbone
  Vector backbone: pDONR223
  Backbone manufacturer: Invitrogen
  Backbone size w/o insert (bp): 5005
  Vector type: Gateway Donor vector
Growth in bacteria
  Bacterial resistance: Spectinomycin, 50 μg/mL
  Growth temperature: 37°C
  Growth strain: DH5alpha
  Copy number: High Copy
Gene/Insert
  Gene/Insert name: PRKY (alt name: protein kinase, Y-linked)
  Species: H. sapiens (human)
  Insert size (bp): 834
  Entrez Gene: PRKY
  Cloning method: Gateway Cloning
  Sequencing primers: 5′ M13pUC-fwd; 3′ M13rev
Terms and licenses: Academic/Nonprofit Terms; Industry Terms: Not Available to Industry
Depositor comments: The ORF has no Stop codon. This design enables easy recombination into a destination vector to add an epitope tag of choice and Stop codon to the ORF. Do NOT use this plasmid directly for transfections. A set of 4 custom lentiviral vectors is available ( pLX301 (http://www.addgene.org/25895/) , pLX302 (http://www.addgene.org/25896/) , pLX303 (http://www.addgene.org/25897/) , pLX304 (http://www.addgene.org/25890/) ) to be used to express these ORFs in mammalian cells. These plasmids are not included in the kit and must be ordered separately.
How to cite: pDONR223-PRKY was a gift from William Hahn & David Root (Addgene plasmid # 23506 ; http://n2t.net/addgene:23506 ; RRID:Addgene_23506)
