[The description below was written by a language model from this plasmid's Addgene catalogue record.]
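Description:
pDONR223-PRKY is a Gateway entry-type clone built in the pDONR223 donor backbone (Invitrogen; about 5 kb without insert) and carrying the open reading frame of human PRKY, the Y-linked protein kinase gene, as an insert of 834 bp. It is a bacterial propagation plasmid, maintained at high copy number in standard E. coli cloning strains under spectinomycin selection. The record gives no feature table, so the origin of replication and the exact recombination sites flanking the insert are not itemised. As the insert was introduced by Gateway cloning into a donor vector, the ORF would be expected to sit between att sites that permit recombinational transfer into destination vectors. M13 forward and reverse primer sites flank the insert for sequence verification.

The key design feature is that the PRKY ORF lacks a stop codon. This "open" configuration allows the coding sequence to be recombined in frame into a destination vector that supplies a C-terminal epitope tag and the stop codon, so the tag can be chosen at the expression-vector stage. The plasmid has no stated promoter for driving the ORF in mammalian cells, and the depositors note it is not meant for direct transfection. It serves as a shuttle source for the ORF. The depositors point to a companion set of lentiviral destination vectors, the pLX301 to pLX304 series, for expressing such ORFs in mammalian cells. The clone appears to belong to a larger kit of similar ORF clones, and the associated publication concerns resistance to RAF inhibition through MAP kinase pathway reactivation.
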