>Addgene plasmid #23506 | pDONR223-PRKY | depositor partial sequence | sequence record 10819 | Author sequence
ATGGAGGCGCCCGGGCCGGCCCAGGCGGCCGCGGCGGAGAGCAACTCCCGAGAGGTGACGGAGGATGCCG
CCGACTGGGCGCCCGCGCTCTGCCCCAGCCCCGAGGCGCGGTCGCCGGAGGCGCCTGCCTACCGCCTGCA
GGACTGCGACGCGCTGGTCACCATGGGCACTGGGACGTTCGGGCGGGTGCACCTGGTGAAGGAGAAGACA
GCCAAGCATTTCTTCGCCCTCAAGGTGATGAGCATTCCCGACGTCATCCGCCGGAAGCAGGAGCAGCACG
TGCACAATGAGAAGTCTGTCCTGAAGGAAGTCAGCCACCCGTTCCTCATCAGGCTGTTCTGGACGTGGCA
TGAGGAGCGCTTCCTCTACATGCTCATGGAGTATGTGCCGGGTGGCGAGCTCTTCAGCTACCTGCGCAAC
CGGGGGCACTTCTCCAGCACCACGGGGCTCTTCTACTCTGCGGAGATCATCTGTGCCATTGAGTACCTGC
ACTCCAAGGAGATCGTCTACAGGGATTTGAAGCCGGAGAACATCCTGCTGGATAGGGATGGTCACATCAA
GCTCACGGACTTTGGGTTTGCCAAGAAGCTGGTAGACAGGACTTGGACCCTCTGTGGAACACCCGAGTAC
CTAGCCCCCGAAGTCATTCAGAGCAAGGGCCACGGAAGGGCCGTGGACTGGTGGGCCCTCGGCATCCTGA
TATTCGAGATGCTTTCGGGGTTTCCTCCATTTTTTGATGACAACCCGTTTGGCATTTATCAGAAAATTCT
TGCAGGCAAACTATATTTCCCCAGACATTTGGATTTCCATGTAAAAACGGGGCGAATGATGTTG
