>Addgene plasmid #23506 | pDONR223-PRKY | addgene partial sequence | sequence record 29303 | 23506 with M13pUC-fwd
AGCTCGGGCCCAATAATGATTTTATTTTGACTGATAGTGACCTGTTCGTTGCAACAAATTGATGAGCAAT
GCTTTTTTATAATGCCAACTTTGTACAAAAAAGTTGGCACCATGGAGGCGCCCGGGCCGGCCCAGGCGGC
CGCGGCGGAGAGCAACTCCCGAGAGGTGACGGAGGATGCCGCCGACTGGGCGCCCGCGCTCTGCCCCAGC
CCCGAGGCGCGGTCGCCGGAGGCGCCTGCCTACCGCCTGCAGGACTGCGACGCGCTGGTCACCATGGGCA
CTGGGACGTTCGGGCGGGTGCACCTGGTGAAGGAGAAGACAGCCAAGCATTTCTTCGCCCTCAAGGTGAT
GAGCATTCCCGACGTCATCCGCCGGAAGCAGGAGCAGCACGTGCACAATGAGAAGTCTGTCCTGAAGGAA
GTCAGCCACCCGTTCCTCATCAGGCTGTTCTGGACGTGGCATGAGGAGCGCTTCCTCTACATGCTCATGG
AGTATGTGCCGGGTGGCGAGCTCTTCAGCTACCTGCGCAACCGGGGGCACTTCTCCAGCACCACGGGGCT
CTTCTACTCTGCGGAGATCATCTGTGCCATTGAGTACCTGCACTCCAAGGAGATCGTCTACAGGGATTTG
AAG
